Addgene plasmid #140389: pJBL719
Purpose: Expresses QacR protein under the control of T7-lacO promoter
Depositing lab: Julius Lucks. Depositing organization: Northwestern University. Publication: Cell-free biosensors for rapid detection of water contaminants. Jung JK, Alam KK, Verosloff MS, Capdevila DA, Desmau M, Clauer PR, Lee JW, Nguyen PQ, Pasten PA, Matiasek SJ, Gaillard JF, Giedroc DP, Collins JJ, Lucks JB. Nat Biotechnol. 2020 Jul 6. pii: 10.1038/s41587-020-0571-7. doi: 10.1038/s41587-020-0571-7. PubMed 32632301.
Backbone
  Vector backbone: pET28c
  Vector type: Bacterial Expression
Growth in bacteria
  Bacterial resistance: Kanamycin, 50 μg/mL
  Growth temperature: 37°C
  Growth strain: DH5alpha
  Copy number: High Copy
Gene/Insert
  Gene/Insert name: T7-lacO-QacR-T
  Tag / fusion protein: 6XHis (C terminal on insert)
  Cloning method: Gibson Cloning
Terms and licenses: Academic/Nonprofit Terms; Industry Terms: Not Available to Industry
How to cite: pJBL719 was a gift from Julius Lucks (Addgene plasmid # 140389 ; http://n2t.net/addgene:140389 ; RRID:Addgene_140389)
