[The description below was written by a language model from this plasmid's Addgene catalogue record and pLannotate feature annotations shown in this document.]
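Description:
pJBL719 is a bacterial expression plasmid built on the pET28c backbone for producing the QacR transcriptional repressor in E. coli. It is propagated through a ColE1/pMB1-type origin and selected with kanamycin via the aph(3')-Ia (KanR) gene. The catalogue lists it as high copy, although the feature table also shows the pBR322-derived bom site and the rop gene, which normally moderates copy number. An f1 origin is present as well, and the short tetracycline-resistance and AmpR promoter fragments in the annotation appear to be non-functional backbone remnants rather than working markers.

The expression cassette, assembled by Gibson cloning, consists of a T7 promoter immediately followed by a lac operator, the strong ribosome binding site from T7 gene 10, the qacR coding sequence (matching the Staphylococcus aureus protein), a C-terminal 6xHis tag, and the T7 terminator. The plasmid also carries lacI with its own promoter, so the lac repressor occupies the operator and holds transcription off until IPTG or lactose is added. Expression additionally requires a host that supplies T7 RNA polymerase. The His tag allows purification by metal-affinity chromatography.

QacR binds its long IR1 operator and is released by a range of structurally dissimilar cationic lipophilic compounds. The associated publication concerns cell-free biosensors for detecting water contaminants, which suggests the purified protein serves as a ligand-responsive sensing component in such systems, though the record itself states only that the plasmid expresses QacR from the T7-lacO promoter.
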