Features (pLannotate 1.2.2; 18 found; start..end, strand, type, name):
    156..174     +  promoter       T7 promoter: promoter for bacteriophage T7 RNA polymerase
    175..199     +  protein_bind   lac operator: The lac repressor binds to the lac operator to inhibit transcription in E. coli. This inhibition can be relieved by adding lactose or isopropyl-β-D-thiogalactopyranoside (IPTG). lac repressor encoded by lacI
    214..236     +  RBS            RBS: efficient ribosome binding site from bacteriophage T7 gene 10 (Olins and Rangwala, 1989)
    243..806     +  CDS            qacR: QACR_STAAM - Experimental evidence at protein level: Swiss-Prot protein existence level 1. Transcriptional repressor of qacA. Binds to IR1, an unusually long 28 bp operator, which is located downstream from the qacA promoter and overlaps its transcription start site. QacR is induced from its IR1 site by binding to one of many structurally dissimilar cationic lipophilic compounds, which are also substrates of QacA (By similarity). From Staphylococcus aureus (strain Mu50 / ATCC 700699).
    837..854     +  CDS            6xHis: 6xHis affinity tag
    877..924     +  terminator     T7 terminator: transcription terminator for bacteriophage T7 RNA polymerase
    961..1389    +  rep_origin     f1 ori (sequence partly withheld): f1 bacteriophage origin of replication; arrow indicates direction of (+) strand synthesis
   1442..1499    +  promoter       AmpR promoter (fragment): bla
   1508..2323    -  CDS            KanR: aminoglycoside phosphotransferase; aph(3')-Ia; confers resistance to kanamycin in bacteria or G418 (Geneticin®) in eukaryotes
   2445..3033    +  rep_origin     ori: high-copy-number ColE1/pMB1/pBR322/pUC origin of replication
   3219..3358    -  misc_feature   bom: basis of mobility region from pBR322
   3460..3651    -  CDS            rop: Rop protein, which maintains plasmids at low copy number; rop
   3668..4048    +  CDS            YPB1_ECOLX: Protein predicted: Swiss-Prot protein existence level 4. From Escherichia coli.
   4120..4411    -  CDS            TcR (fragment): tetracycline efflux protein; tet; confers resistance to tetracycline
   4426..4447    -  protein_bind   CAP binding site: CAP binding activates transcription in the presence of cAMP. E. coli catabolite activator protein
   4460..5542    -  CDS            lacI: lac repressor; lacI; The lac repressor binds to the lac operator to inhibit transcription in E. coli. This inhibition can be relieved by adding lactose or isopropyl-β-D-thiogalactopyranoside (IPTG).
   5543..5620    -  promoter       lacI promoter: lacI
   5628..124     -  CDS            TcR (fragment) (across the origin): tetracycline efflux protein; tet; confers resistance to tetracycline
>Addgene plasmid #140389 | pJBL719 | addgene full sequence | sequence record 307701 | Addgene NGS Result
GCCGAAACAAGCGCTCATGAGCCCGAAGTGGCGAGCCCGATCTTCCCCATCGGTGATGTCGGCGATATAG
GCGCCAGCAACCGCACCTGTGGCGCCGGTGATGCCGGCCACGATGCGTCCGGCGAAGCTTGCGGCCGCAC
TCGATCCCGCGAAATTAATACGACTCACTATAGGGGAATTGTGAGCGGATAACAATTCCCCTCTAGAAAT
AATTTTGTTTAACTTTAAGAAGGAGATATACCATGAACTTGAAAGATAAGATTTTGGGTGTTGCTAAAGA
GCTGTTTATCAAAAACGGTTACAATGCTACTACCACTGGTGAGATTGTGAAATTGTCTGAATCTTCTAAA
GGGAATCTATACTATCATTTCAAAACGAAGGAAAATTTGTTCTTGGAAATCTTGAACATTGAAGAGAGTA
AATGGCAAGAACAATGGAAAAAGGAGCAGATTAAAGCTAAAACTAATAGAGAAAAGTTTTATCTGTATAA
TGAGTTGTCTTTGACTACAGAGTATTACTATCCACTACAGAACGCAATAATCGAGTTCTACACTGAATAC
TATAAGACTAACTCCATCAATGAAAAAATGAACAAATTAGAGAATAAGTATATCGATGCATATCACGTTA
TTTTCAAAGAAGGTAATCTTAACGGTGAGTGGAGTATAAATGATGTTAATGCCGTTTCTAAAATTGCTGC
TAACGCTGTTAACGGTATTGTTACATTCACACATGAGCAAAACATCAACGAAAGAATTAAGTTGATGAAC
AAGTTCTCTCAGATCTTTTTGAATGGTCTTAGTAAAGGTTCTGGTAAGCTTGCGGCCGCACTCGAGCACC
ATCACCATCACCATTAACTCGACCGCTGAGCAATAACTAGCATAACCCCTTGGGGCCTCTAAACGGGTCT
TGAGGGGTTTTTTGCTGAAAGGAGGAACTATATCCGGATTGGCGAATGGG
[124 nt withheld, positions 961-1084]
C
[91 nt withheld, positions 1086-1176]
A
[49 nt withheld, positions 1178-1226]
CCTTTGACGTTGGAGTCCACGTTCTTT
[37 nt withheld, positions 1254-1290]
ACCCTATCTCGGTCTATTCTTTTGATTTATAAGGGATTTTGCCGATTTCGGCCTATTGGTTAAAAAATGA
GCTGATTTAACAAAAATTTAACGCGAATTTTAACAAAATATTAACGCTTACAATTTAGGTGGCACTTTTC
GGGGAAATGTGCGCGGAACCCCTATTTGTTTATTTTTCTAAATACATTCAAATATGTATCCGCTCATGAA
TTAATTCTTAGAAAAACTCATCGAGCATCAAATGAAACTGCAATTTATTCATATCAGGATTATCAATACC
ATATTTTTGAAAAAGCCGTTTCTGTAATGAAGGAGAAAACTCACCGAGGCAGTTCCATAGGATGGCAAGA
TCCTGGTATCGGTCTGCGATTCCGACTCGTCCAACATCAATACAACCTATTAATTTCCCCTCGTCAAAAA
TAAGGTTATCAAGTGAGAAATCACCATGAGTGACGACTGAATCCGGTGAGAATGGCAAAAGTTTATGCAT
TTCTTTCCAGACTTGTTCAACAGGCCAGCCATTACGCTCGTCATCAAAATCACTCGCATCAACCAAACCG
TTATTCATTCGTGATTGCGCCTGAGCGAGACGAAATACGCGATCGCTGTTAAAAGGACAATTACAAACAG
GAATCGAATGCAACCGGCGCAGGAACACTGCCAGCGCATCAACAATATTTTCACCTGAATCAGGATATTC
TTCTAATACCTGGAATGCTGTTTTCCCGGGGATCGCAGTGGTGAGTAACCATGCATCATCAGGAGTACGG
ATAAAATGCTTGATGGTCGGAAGAGGCATAAATTCCGTCAGCCAGTTTAGTCTGACCATCTCATCTGTAA
CATCATTGGCAACGCTACCTTTGCCATGTTTCAGAAACAACTCTGGCGCATCGGGCTTCCCATACAATCG
ATAGATTGTCGCACCTGATTGCCCGACATTATCGCGAGCCCATTTATACCCATATAAATCAGCATCCATG
TTGGAATTTAATCGCGGCCTAGAGCAAGACGTTTCCCGTTGAATATGGCTCATAACACCCCTTGTATTAC
TGTTTATGTAAGCAGACAGTTTTATTGTTCATGACCAAAATCCCTTAACGTGAGTTTTCGTTCCACTGAG
CGTCAGACCCCGTAGAAAAGATCAAAGGATCTTCTTGAAATCCTTTTTTTCTGCGCGTAATCTGCTGCTT
GCAAACAAAAAAACCACCGCTACCAGCGGTGGTTTGTTTGCCGGATCAAGAGCTACCAACTCTTTTTCCG
AAGGTAACTGGCTTCAGCAGAGCGCAGATACCAAATACTGTCCTTCTAGTGTAGCCGTAGTTAGGCCACC
ACTTCAAGAACTCTGTAGCACCGCCTACATACCTCGCTCTGCTAATCCTGTTACCAGTGGCTGCTGCCAG
TGGCGATAAGTCGTGTCTTACCGGGTTGGACTCAAGACGATAGTTACCGGATAAGGCGCAGCGGTCGGGC
TGAACGGGGGGTTCGTGCACACAGCCCAGCTTGGAGCGAACGACCTACACCGAACTGAGATACCTACAGC
GTGAGCTATGAGAAAGCGCCACGCTTCCCGAAGGGAGAAAGGCGGACAGGTATCCGGTAAGCGGCAGGGT
CGGAACAGGAGAGCGCACGAGGGAGCTTCCAGGGGGAAACGCCTGGTATCTTTATAGTCCTGTCGGGTTT
CGCCACCTCTGACTTGAGCGTCGATTTTTGTGATGCTCGTCAGGGGGGCGGAGCCTATGGAAAAACGCCA
GCAACGCGGCCTTTTTACGGTTCCTGGCCTTTTGCTGGCCTTTTGCTCACATGTTCTTTCCTGCGTTATC
CCCTGATTCTGTGGATAACCGTATTACCGCCTTTGAGTGAGCTGATACCGCTCGCCGCAGCCGAACGACC
GAGCGCAGCGAGTCAGTGAGCGAGGAAGCGGAAGAGCGCCTGATGCGGTATTTTCTCCTTACGCATCTGT
GCGGTATTTCACACCGCAATGGTGCACTCTCAGTACAATCTGCTCTGATGCCGCATAGTTAAGCCAGTAT
ACACTCCGCTATCGCTACGTGACTGGGTCATGGCTGCGCCCCGACACCCGCCAACACCCGCTGACGCGCC
CTGACGGGCTTGTCTGCTCCCGGCATCCGCTTACAGACAAGCTGTGACCGTCTCCGGGAGCTGCATGTGT
CAGAGGTTTTCACCGTCATCACCGAAACGCGCGAGGCAGCTGCGGTAAAGCTCATCAGCGTGGTCGTGAA
GCGATTCACAGATGTCTGCCTGTTCATCCGCGTCCAGCTCGTTGAGTTTCTCCAGAAGCGTTAATGTCTG
GCTTCTGATAAAGCGGGCCATGTTAAGGGCGGTTTTTTCCTGTTTGGTCACTGATGCCTCCGTGTAAGGG
GGATTTCTGTTCATGGGGGTAATGATACCGATGAAACGAGAGAGGATGCTCACGATACGGGTTACTGATG
ATGAACATGCCCGGTTACTGGAACGTTGTGAGGGTAAACAACTGGCGGTATGGATGCGGCGGGACCAGAG
AAAAATCACTCAGGGTCAATGCCAGCGCTTCGTTAATACAGATGTAGGTGTTCCACAGGGTAGCCAGCAG
CATCCTGCGATGCAGATCCGGAACATAATGGTGCAGGGCGCTGACTTCCGCGTTTCCAGACTTTACGAAA
CACGGAAACCGAAGACCATTCATGTTGTTGCTCAGGTCGCAGACGTTTTGCAGCAGCAGTCGCTTCACGT
TCGCTCGCGTATCGGTGATTCATTCTGCTAACCAGTAAGGCAACCCCGCCAGCCTAGCCGGGTCCTCAAC
GACAGGAGCACGATCATGCGCACCCGTGGGGCCGCCATGCCGGCGATAATGGCCTGCTTCTCGCCGAAAC
GTTTGGTGGCGGGACCAGTGACGAAGGCTTGAGCGAGGGCGTGCAAGATTCCGAATACCGCAAGCGACAG
GCCGATCATCGTCGCGCTCCAGCGAAAGCGGTCCTCGCCGAAAATGACCCAGAGCGCTGCCGGCACCTGT
CCTACGAGTTGCATGATAAAGAAGACAGTCATAAGTGCGGCGACGATAGTCATGCCCCGCGCCCACCGGA
AGGAGCTGACTGGGTTGAAGGCTCTCAAGGGCATCGGTCGAGATCCCGGTGCCTAATGAGTGAGCTAACT
TACATTAATTGCGTTGCGCTCACTGCCCGCTTTCCAGTCGGGAAACCTGTCGTGCCAGCTGCATTAATGA
ATCGGCCAACGCGCGGGGAGAGGCGGTTTGCGTATTGGGCGCCAGGGTGGTTTTTCTTTTCACCAGTGAG
ACGGGCAACAGCTGATTGCCCTTCACCGCCTGGCCCTGAGAGAGTTGCAGCAAGCGGTCCACGCTGGTTT
GCCCCAGCAGGCGAAAATCCTGTTTGATGGTGGTTAACGGCGGGATATAACATGAGCTGTCTTCGGTATC
GTCGTATCCCACTACCGAGATATCCGCACCAACGCGCAGCCCGGACTCGGTAATGGCGCGCATTGCGCCC
AGCGCCATCTGATCGTTGGCAACCAGCATCGCAGTGGGAACGATGCCCTCATTCAGCATTTGCATGGTTT
GTTGAAAACCGGACATGGCACTCCAGTCGCCTTCCCGTTCCGCTATCGGCTGAATTTGATTGCGAGTGAG
ATATTTATGCCAGCCAGCCAGACGCAGACGCGCCGAGACAGAACTTAATGGGCCCGCTAACAGCGCGATT
TGCTGGTGACCCAATGCGACCAGATGCTCCACGCCCAGTCGCGTACCGTCTTCATGGGAGAAAATAATAC
TGTTGATGGGTGTCTGGTCAGAGACATCAAGAAATAACGCCGGAACATTAGTGCAGGCAGCTTCCACAGC
AATGGCATCCTGGTCATCCAGCGGATAGTTAATGATCAGCCCACTGACGCGTTGCGCGAGAAGATTGTGC
ACCGCCGCTTTACAGGCTTCGACGCCGCTTCGTTCTACCATCGACACCACCACGCTGGCACCCAGTTGAT
CGGCGCGAGATTTAATCGCCGCGACAATTTGCGACGGCGCGTGCAGGGCCAGACTGGAGGTGGCAACGCC
AATCAGCAACGACTGTTTGCCCGCCAGTTGTTGTGCCACGCGGTTGGGAATGTAATTCAGCTCCGCCATC
GCCGCTTCCACTTTTTCCCGCGTTTTCGCAGAAACGTGGCTGGCCTGGTTCACCACGCGGGAAACGGTCT
GATAAGAGACACCGGCATACTCTGCGACATCGTATAACGTTACTGGTTTCACATTCACCACCCTGAATTG
ACTCTCTTCCGGGCGCTATCATGCCATACCGCGAAAGGTTTTGCGCCATTCGATGGTGTCCGGGATCTCG
ACGCTCTCCCTTATGCGACTCCTGCATTAGGAAGCAGCCCAGTAGTAGGTTGAGGCCGTTGAGCACCGCC
GCCGCAAGGAATGGTGCATGCAAGGAGATGGCGCCCAACAGTCCCCCGGCCACGGGGCCTGCCACCATAC
CCAC
